Addgene plasmid #110120: Hy_pMT Flag-Hel25E D193E
Purpose: Expresses Flag-tagged D. melanogaster Hel25E with D193E mutation that greatly reduces ATP binding affinity
Depositing lab: Jeremy Wilusz. Depositing organization: University of Pennsylvania. Publication: A length-dependent evolutionarily conserved pathway controls nuclear export of circular RNAs. Huang C, Liang D, Tatomer DC, Wilusz JE. Genes Dev. 2018 May 17. pii: gad.314856.118. doi: 10.1101/gad.314856.118. PubMed 29773557.
Backbone
  Vector backbone: Hy_pMT
  Total vector size (bp): 8496
  Vector type: Insect Expression
  Selectable markers: Hygromycin
Growth in bacteria
  Bacterial resistance: Ampicillin, 100 μg/mL
  Growth temperature: 37°C
  Growth strain: DH5alpha
  Copy number: Unknown
Gene/Insert
  Gene/Insert name: Hel25E
  Species: D. melanogaster (fly)
  Mutation: D193E mutation
  Entrez Gene: Hel25E (a.k.a. Dmel_CG7269, CG7269, Dbp25F, DmRH4, Dmel\CG7269, HEL, HEL25E, Hel, UAP56, Uap56, WM6, Wm6, dHel25E, hel, jf26, l(2)25Eb, l(2)gdh-12, l(2)gdh12, l(2)jf26, l(2)k11511, sz, uap56)
  Promoter: Metallothionein Promoter (pMT)
  Tag / fusion protein: Flag (N terminal on backbone)
  Cloning method: Restriction Enzyme; 5′ cloning site AgeI (not destroyed); 3′ cloning site NotI (not destroyed)
  Sequencing primers: 5′ CACTCGAATTTGGAGCCGGC
Terms and licenses: Academic/Nonprofit Terms; Industry Terms: Not Available to Industry
How to cite: Hy_pMT Flag-Hel25E D193E was a gift from Jeremy Wilusz (Addgene plasmid # 110120 ; http://n2t.net/addgene:110120 ; RRID:Addgene_110120)
