[The description below was written by a language model from this plasmid's Addgene catalogue record and pLannotate feature annotations shown in this document.]
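Description:
Hy_pMT Flag-Hel25E D193E is an 8,496 bp insect expression plasmid built on the Hy_pMT backbone for inducible production of a mutant Drosophila melanogaster RNA helicase in cultured fly cells. It is propagated in E. coli through a high-copy ColE1/pUC-type origin and an ampicillin resistance gene (β-lactamase with its own bla promoter). For selection in insect cells it carries a separate cassette in which the strong promoter from the copia transposable element drives a hygromycin phosphotransferase gene. This is followed by SV40 small t intron and polyadenylation sequences, which allows stable lines to be established under hygromycin. Short annotated fragments of a tetracycline resistance gene, other bacterial ORFs and SV40 T antigen sequences appear to be backbone remnants or parts of the SV40 3′ processing region rather than functional payload.

The expression unit begins with the Drosophila metallothionein (MT) promoter, which is normally induced by adding metal ions such as copper to the medium. It drives an N-terminal 3xFLAG tag supplied by the backbone, fused to the Hel25E coding sequence cloned between AgeI and NotI sites, and the unit ends in an SV40 poly(A) signal. Hel25E, the fly UAP56 homologue, is a probable RNA helicase required for nuclear mRNA export. The version here carries a D193E substitution that is recorded as greatly reducing ATP binding affinity. The construct therefore provides an epitope-tagged, ATP-binding-deficient helicase suitable for detection or immunoprecipitation via FLAG and for comparison with wild-type protein. The associated work concerns length-dependent nuclear export of circular RNAs.
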