Features (pLannotate 1.2.2; 17 found; start..end, strand, type, name):
      1..427     +  promoter       MT promoter: Drosophila metallothionein promoter
    446..511     +  CDS            3xFLAG: three tandem FLAG® epitope tags, followed by an enterokinase cleavage site
    518..1789    +  CDS            Hel25E: DX39B_DROME - Also known as Dbp25F, hel, WM6. Experimental evidence at protein level: Swiss-Prot protein existence level 1. Required for mRNA export out of the nucleus. Probable RNA helicase that may regulate entry into mitosis by down-regulating the expression of other genes whose activity may be rate-limiting for entry into mitosis during embryogenesis. Binds to salivary gland chromosomes and modifies position effect variegation. Promotes an open chromatin structure that favors transcription during development by regulating the spread of heterochromatin. From Drosophila melanogaster (Fruit f
   1801..1922    +  polyA_signal   SV40 poly(A) signal: SV40 polyadenylation signal
   1947..2248    +  CDS            TcR (fragment): tetracycline efflux protein; tet; confers resistance to tetracycline
   2490..2618    -  CDS            YPB1_ECOLX (fragment): Protein predicted: Swiss-Prot protein existence level 4. From Escherichia coli.
   2803..3391    -  rep_origin     ori: high-copy-number ColE1/pMB1/pBR322/pUC origin of replication
   3562..4422    -  CDS            AmpR: β-lactamase; bla; confers resistance to ampicillin, carbenicillin, and related antibiotics
   4423..4527    -  promoter       AmpR promoter: bla
   6009..6288    +  promoter       copia promoter: strong promoter from the Drosophila transposable element copia (Sinclair et al., 1986)
   6334..7359    +  CDS            HygR: aminoglycoside phosphotransferase from E. coli; aph(4)-Ia; confers resistance to hygromycin
   7377..7649    +  CDS            yokD (fragment): YOKD_BACSU - Experimental evidence at protein level: Swiss-Prot protein existence level 1. May contribute to antibiotic resistance. From Bacillus subtilis (strain 168).
   7646..7720    +  CDS            small t antigen (fragment): SV40 (simian virus 40) small t antigen
   7722..7787    +  intron         small t intron: SV40 (simian virus 40) small t antigen intron
   7917..7937    +  CDS            SV40 NLS: nuclear localization signal of SV40 (simian virus 40) large T antigen
   8256..8339    +  CDS            large T antigen (fragment): large T antigen from SV40 (simian virus 40)
   8362..8496    +  polyA_signal   SV40 poly(A) signal: SV40 polyadenylation signal
>Addgene plasmid #110120 | Hy_pMT Flag-Hel25E D193E | addgene full sequence | sequence record 211061 | Addgene NGS Result
AATTCGTTGCAGGACAGGATGTGGTGCCCGATGTGACTAGCTCTTTGCTGCAGGCCGTCCTATCCTCTGG
TTCCGATAAGAGACCCAGAACTCCGGCCCCCCACCGCCCACCGCCACCCCCATACATATGTGGTACGCAA
GTAAGAGTGCCTGCGCATGCCCCATGTGCCCCACCAAGAGCTTTGCATCCCATACAAGTCCCCAAAGTGG
AGAACCGAACCAATTCTTCGCGGGCAGAACAAAAGCTTCTGCACACGTCTCCACTCGAATTTGGAGCCGG
CCGGCGTGTGCAAAAGAGGTGAATCGAACGAAAGACCCGTGTGTAAAGCCGCGTTTCCAAAATGTATAAA
ACCGAGAGCATCTGGCCAATGTGCATCAGTTGTGGTCAGCAGCAAAATCAAGTGAATCATCTCAGTGCAA
CTAAAGGGGGGATCTCGAGACCATGGACTACAAAGACCATGACGGTGATTATAAAGATCATGACATCGAT
TACAAGGATGACGATGACAAGACCGGTATGGCCGACAATGACGATCTTTTGGACTACGAGGATGAGGAGC
AGACCGAGACCACTGCGGTCGAAAACCAGGAGGCCCCCAAGAAGGATGTCAAGGGCACCTATGTGTCCAT
TCACAGTTCCGGCTTCCGCGATTTCCTCCTGAAACCGGAGATCCTGCGCGCCATCGTGGACTGCGGCTTC
GAGCATCCCTCGGAGGTTCAGCACGAGTGCATTCCGCAGGCCGTACTGGGCATGGACATCCTCTGTCAGG
CCAAGTCCGGCATGGGTAAGACCGCCGTCTTCGTTCTGGCCACGCTGCAGCAGCTGGAGCCGTCGGACAA
CAACACCTGCCACGTCCTGGTCATGTGCCACACCCGCGAGCTGGCCTTCCAGATCAGCAAGGAGTATGAG
CGATTCTCCAAGTACATGCCCACAGTCAAGGTGGCTGTCTTCTTTGGCGGAATGGCTATTCAAAAGGACG
AGGAGACCCTCAAGAGCGGCACCCCGCATATTGTGGTGGGCACCCCTGGCCGAATTCTCGCCCTCATTCG
CAACAAGAAACTTAATCTGAAGCTTTTGAAGCACTTTGTGCTCGAAGAGTGCGACAAGATGCTGGAGCAG
CTGGATATGCGTCGTGACGTTCAAGAGATTTTCCGTAGCACGCCGCACGGCAAACAAGTGATGATGTTCT
CTGCCACATTGAGCAAGGACATTCGTCCCGTTTGCAAAAAGTTCATGCAAGATCCCATGGAGGTCTACGT
CGACGATGAGGCCAAGCTGACGCTGCACGGACTGCAGCAGCACTACGTCAATCTGAAGGAGAACGAGAAG
AACAAGAAACTGTTCGAACTGCTCGACGTGCTCGAGTTCAATCAGGTGGTCATCTTTGTGAAGTCTGTGC
AACGTTGCGTGGCTCTGTCGCAGCTGCTGACGGAGCAGAACTTCCCCGCCATCGGCATCCATCGTGGGAT
GACCCAGGAGGAGCGTCTGAATCGCTACCAGCAGTTCAAGGACTTCCAGAAGCGCATTCTGGTGGCCACC
AATCTCTTTGGCCGCGGCATGGACATCGAGCGTGTGAACATCGTGTTCAACTACGACATGCCCGAGGATT
CCGACACCTACTTGCATCGCGTGGCCCGTGCCGGTCGCTTCGGCACCAAGGGACTGGCAATCACATTCGT
TTCGGACGAGAACGACGCCAAGATACTTAACGAAGTACAGGATCGTTTCGATGTGAACATCAGTGAGCTG
CCCGAGGAAATCGATCTCTCTACATACATTGAGGGACGCTAGGCGGCCGCAACTTGTTTATTGCAGCTTA
TAATGGTTACAAATAAAGCAATAGCATCACAAATTTCACAAATAAAGCATTTTTTTCACTGCATTCTAGT
TGTGGTTTGTCCAAACTCATCAATGTATCTTAACTAGTGGATCCACTAGGGGCCGCCGACGCGAGGCTGG
ATGGCCTTCCCCATTATGATTCTTCTCGCTTCCGGCGGCATCGGGATGCCCGCGTTGCAGGCCATGCTGT
CCAGGCAGGTAGATGACGACCATCAGGGACAGCTTCAAGGATCGCTCGCGGCTCTTACCAGCCTAACTTC
GATCATTGGACCGCTGATCGTCACGGCGATTTATGCCGCCTCGGCGAGCACATGGAACGGGTTGGCATGG
ATTGTAGGCGCCGCCCTATACCTTGTCTGCCTCCCCGCGTTGCGTCGCGGTGCATGGAGCCGGGCCACCT
CGACCTGAATGGAAGCCGGCGGCACCTCGCTAACGGATTCACCACTCCAAGAATTGGAGCCAATCAATTC
TTGCGGAGAACTGTGAATGCGCAAACCAACCCTTGGCAGAACATATCCATCGCGTCCGCCATCTCCAGCA
GCCGCACGCGGCGCATCTCGGGCAGCGTTGGGTCCTGGCCACGGGTGCGCATGATCGTGCTCCTGTCGTT
GAGGACCCGGCTAGGCTGGCGGGGTTGCCTTACTGGTTAGCAGAATGAATCACCGATACGCGAGCGAACG
TGAAGCGACTGCTGCTGCAAAACGTCTGCGACCTGAGCAACAACATGAATGGTCTTCGGTTTCCGTGTTT
CGTAAAGTCTGGAAACGCGGAAGTCAGCGCTCTTCCGCTTCCTCGCTCACTGACTCGCTGCGCTCGGTCG
TTCGGCTGCGGCGAGCGGTATCAGCTCACTCAAAGGCGGTAATACGGTTATCCACAGAATCAGGGGATAA
CGCAGGAAAGAACATGTGAGCAAAAGGCCAGCAAAAGGCCAGGAACCGTAAAAAGGCCGCGTTGCTGGCG
TTTTTCCATAGGCTCCGCCCCCCTGACGAGCATCACAAAAATCGACGCTCAAGTCAGAGGTGGCGAAACC
CGACAGGACTATAAAGATACCAGGCGTTTCCCCCTGGAAGCTCCCTCGTGCGCTCTCCTGTTCCGACCCT
GCCGCTTACCGGATACCTGTCCGCCTTTCTCCCTTCGGGAAGCGTGGCGCTTTCTCATAGCTCACGCTGT
AGGTATCTCAGTTCGGTGTAGGTCGTTCGCTCCAAGCTGGGCTGTGTGCACGAACCCCCCGTTCAGCCCG
ACCGCTGCGCCTTATCCGGTAACTATCGTCTTGAGTCCAACCCGGTAAGACACGACTTATCGCCACTGGC
AGCAGCCACTGGTAACAGGATTAGCAGAGCGAGGTATGTAGGCGGTGCTACAGAGTTCTTGAAGTGGTGG
CCTAACTACGGCTACACTAGAAGGACAGTATTTGGTATCTGCGCTCTGCTGAAGCCAGTTACCTTCGGAA
AAAGAGTTGGTAGCTCTTGATCCGGCAAACAAACCACCGCTGGTAGCGGTGGTTTTTTTGTTTGCAAGCA
GCAGATTACGCGCAGAAAAAAAGGATCTCAAGAAGATCCTTTGATCTTTTCTACGGGGTCTGACGCTCAG
TGGAACGAAAACTCACGTTAAGGGATTTTGGTCATGAGATTATCAAAAAGGATCTTCACCTAGATCCTTT
TAAATTAAAAATGAAGTTTTAAATCAATCTAAAGTATATATGAGTAAACTTGGTCTGACAGTTACCAATG
CTTAATCAGTGAGGCACCTATCTCAGCGATCTGTCTATTTCGTTCATCCATAGTTGCCTGACTCCCCGTC
GTGTAGATAACTACGATACGGGAGGGCTTACCATCTGGCCCCAGTGCTGCAATGATACCGCGAGACCCAC
GCTCACCGGCTCCAGATTTATCAGCAATAAACCAGCCAGCCGGAAGGGCCGAGCGCAGAAGTGGTCCTGC
AACTTTATCCGCCTCCATCCAGTCTATTAATTGTTGCCGGGAAGCTAGAGTAAGTAGTTCGCCAGTTAAT
AGTTTGCGCAACGTTGTTGCCATTGCTGCAGGCATCGTGGTGTCACGCTCGTCGTTTGGTATGGCTTCAT
TCAGCTCCGGTTCCCAACGATCAAGGCGAGTTACATGATCCCCCATGTTGTGCAAAAAAGCGGTTAGCTC
CTTCGGTCCTCCGATCGTTGTCAGAAGTAAGTTGGCCGCAGTGTTATCACTCATGGTTATGGCAGCACTG
CATAATTCTCTTACTGTCATGCCATCCGTAAGATGCTTTTCTGTGACTGGTGAGTACTCAACCAAGTCAT
TCTGAGAATAGTGTATGCGGCGACCGAGTTGCTCTTGCCCGGCGTCAACACGGGATAATACCGCGCCACA
TAGCAGAACTTTAAAAGTGCTCATCATTGGAAAACGTTCTTCGGGGCGAAAACTCTCAAGGATCTTACCG
CTGTTGAGATCCAGTTCGATGTAACCCACTCGTGCACCCAACTGATCTTCAGCATCTTTTACTTTCACCA
GCGTTTCTGGGTGAGCAAAAACAGGAAGGCAAAATGCCGCAAAAAAGGGAATAAGGGCGACACGGAAATG
TTGAATACTCATACTCTTCCTTTTTCAATATTATTGAAGCATTTATCAGGGTTATTGTCTCATGAGCGGA
TACATATTTGAATGTATTTAGAAAAATAAACAAATAGGGGTTCCGCGCACATTTCCCCGAAAAGTGCCAC
CTGACGTCTAAGAAACCATTATTATCATGACATTAACCTATAAAAATAGGCGTATCACGAGGCCCTTTCG
TCTTCAAGAATTCACATTTGTACGAATTTTTTTTTTATCAAAAGTTCGAGTTTTTCACCAATTTCCTCAT
CAACCGAGCAAGGCAAACGGCTTTGAATAATATGGTGTTATATATACATATATCAAATCGCTGCTGACTG
CGTGATTGATGGCCCCAAGATTACATATTATCGAATCAGGATTCAGAAGGAGATCAATGTCAAATGCGGA
CAGGAACATGAAAGACGCCTGTTATGCGCAATTAAAAATTTGGGTTTAATTGCTGTGGAAACTGTTGTTG
GCGGCATCTTAAGTTCCTGTTTAACAACATCAACTACTTATGTACGTAGAAGCGTTTAAGCCATTTGCAT
ACAGATGAGAACTGGCTTTTGTGCTAATCAGTCAAGATGACTCCGATGATGATGACTCATTACCTGACCA
GTTTTCGCTGCTTTCTTTTCAACAACTACTTGTATATGTATTGTATCCAATAGCAATACATTGAATTTCC
ATGGTCTAGTCACGTATTATCATTTAATTGACACCAAGTCGTGTTATTGTTGAGCTATCGAGTTCAGCTC
AAACATTTCTTATTCCCATGAATAAGCCGGCAAAAATATGCAATCTATGAAAGTTAATATAAGCAAACCT
TACTTTGACTCAATACCAATGCACTTTGTGTCGATAGGTTCACGCAATTGAGGCGATTATTCCGATAACC
CAAGCGATTGACTGTTCCCGTTTCGATTCCAATTGAAATTTGGAAATGTACAATAGTTTTGCTATATGCT
GTCAAGTACGCTCTTATCTTCTCTGGGTTTTCTTCAGAGTTTCGAAACGCTTCTTCTTTTTTTTGTTTTT
TTTTTTTTGGAATCTCGTATTTTGGAAGGGGCTCCCCTCTGGAATTTGTTACACTGTCGTTATCATTGCG
AACAAGCGGCCCGAAGCTATCAGCGACTTTAACATTTACAATGCACTTTTTTACGACCAATTAAATGTAC
ATTTTCCTTTCTTCGCCCGTTGATAAGCGAACGCGATGTGGCGCAGGCAATGTGTTGCTCTTGCGACACA
AACGCAATCAAAATGGATTCAATTTCGCTTTTTCCCAGTGAAACGAAGAACGAACCGACCATCATGATAT
GCTCCTCTGCATGTTGCGTATTGAATCAATGACAATTTCAATTAAGCCGCCCGTTCGTCATGCGTTTTCG
TGCGCTTCGAAATGCTGATAACGCTGCTGTCCTCCAACTGCTTTGCATGTGGACACAATTCCATTTATTT
AATTCTTTTATTTGGATCGGTTAAATTAAAAAGCGCCTTGTTACGCATTTAACGTTGTTTCCGGTGCGTG
GTGGTTTCATGCTTCTGGGAACGGCAAATGGGTTTAGGATTGGGAACCCCTCATCATCTGTTGGAATATA
CTATTCAACCTACAAAAGTAACGTTAAACAACACTACTTTATATTTGATATGAATGGCCACACCTTTTAT
GCCATAAAACATATTGTAAGAGAATACCACTCTTTTTATTCCTTCTTTCCTTCTTGTACGTTTTTTGCTG
TAAGTAGGTCGTGGTGCTGGTGTTGCAGTTGAAATAACTTAAAATATAAATCATAAAACTCAAACATAAA
CTTGACTATTTATTTATTTATTAAGAAAGGAAATATAAATTATAAATTACAACAGGTTATGGACCTGCAG
CCAAGCTTGGCGCTCGTCCGGGGGCAATGAGATATGAAAAAGCCTGAACTCACCGCGACGTCTGTCGAGA
AGTTTCTGATCGAAAAGTTCGACAGCGTCTCCGACCTGATGCAGCTCTCGGAGGGCGAAGAATCTCGTGC
TTTCAGCTTCGATGTAGGAGGGCGTGGATATGTCCTGCGGGTAAATAGCTGCGCCGATGGTTTCTACAAA
GATCGTTATGTTTATCGGCACTTTGCATCGGCCGCGCTCCCGATTCCGGAAGTGCTTGACATTGGGGAAT
TCAGCGAGAGCCTGACCTATTGCATCTCCCGCCGTGCACAGGGTGTCACGTTGCAAGACCTGCCTGAAAC
CGAACTGCCCGCTGTTCTGCAGCCGGTCGCGGAGGCCATGGATGCGATCGCTGCGGCCGATCTTAGCCAG
ACGAGCGGGTTCGGCCCATTCGGACCGCAAGGAATCGGTCAATACACTACATGGCGTGATTTCATATGCG
CGATTGCTGATCCCCATGTGTATCACTGGCAAACTGTGATGGACGACACCGTCAGTGCGTCCGTCGCGCA
GGCTCTCGATGAGCTGATGCTTTGGGCCGAGGACTGCCCCGAAGTCCGGCACCTCGTGCACGCGGATTTC
GGCTCCAACAATGTCCTGACGGACAATGGCCGCATAACAGCGGTCATTGACTGGAGCGAGGCGATGTTCG
GGGATTCCCAATACGAGGTCGCCAACATCTTCTTCTGGAGGCCGTGGTTGGCTTGTATGGAGCAGCAGAC
GCGCTACTTCGAGCGGAGGCATCCGGAGCTTGCAGGATCGCCGCGGCTCCGGGCGTATATGCTCCGCATT
GGTCTTGACCAACTCTATCAGAGCTTGGTTGACGGCAATTTCGATGATGCAGCTTGGGCGCAGGGTCGAT
GCGACGCAATCGTCCGATCCGGAGCCGGGACTGTCGGGCGTACACAAATCGCCCGCAGAAGCGCGGCCGT
CTGGACCGATGGCTGTGTAGAAGTACTCGCCGATAGTGGAAACCGACGCCCCAGCACTCGTCCGAGGGCA
AAGGAATAGAGTAGATGCCGACCGAACAAGAGCTGATTTCGAGAACGCCTCAGCCAGCAACTCGCGCGAG
CCTAGCAAGGCAAATGCGAGAGAACGGCCTTACGCTTGGTGGCACAGTTCTCGTCCACAGTTCGCTAAGC
TCGCTCGGCTGGGTCGCGGGAGGGCCGGTCGCAGTGATTCAGGCCCTTCTGGATTGTGTTGGTCCCCAGG
GCACGATTGTCATGCCCACGCACTCGGGTGATCTGACTGATCCCGCAGATTGGAGATCGCCGCCCGTGCC
TGCCGATTGGGTGCAGATCTTTGTGAAGGAACCTTACTTCTGTGGTGTGACATAATTGGACAAACTACCT
ACAGAGATTTAAAGCTCTAAGGTAAATATAAAATTTTTAAGTGTATAATGTGTTAAACTACTGATTCTAA
TTGTTTGTGTATTTTAGATTCCAACCTATGGAACTGATGAATGGGAGCAGTGGTGGAATGCCTTTAATGA
GGAAAACCTGTTTTGCTCAGAAGAAATGCCATCTAGTGATGATGAGGCTACTGCTGACTCTCAACATTCT
ACTCCTCCAAAAAAGAAGAGAAAGGTAGAAGACCCCAAGGACTTTCCTTCAGAATTGCTAAGTTTTTTGA
GTCATGCTGTGTTTAGTAATAGAACTCTTGCTTGCTTTGCTATTTACACCACAAAGGAAAAAGCTGCACT
GCTATACAAGAAAATTATGGAAAAATATTCTGTAACCTTTATAAGTAGGCATAACAGTTATAATCATAAC
ATACTGTTTTTTCTTACTCCACACAGGCATAGAGTGTCTGCTATTAATAACTATGCTCAAAAATTGTGTA
CCTTTAGCTTTTTAATTTGTAAAGGGGTTAATAAGGAATATTTGATGTATAGTGCCTTGACTAGAGATCA
TAATCAGCCATACCACATTTGTAGAGGTTTTACTTGCTTTAAAAAACCTCCCACACCTCCCCCTGAACCT
GAAACATAAAATGAATGCAATTGTTGTTGTTAACTTGTTTATTGCAGCTTATAATGGTTACAAATAAAGC
AATAGCATCACAAATTTCACAAATAAAGCATTTTTTTCACTGCATTCTAGTTGTGGTTTGTCCAAACTCA
TCAATGTATCTTATCATGTCTGGATC
